>Addgene plasmid #72952 | pTU2-C-lacZ | depositor full sequence | sequence record 447520 | pTU2-C-lacZ sequence 2506 bps
GGTCTCAGGACATCTAGAGACGTCTAGACATATGTTGTGAGCGGATAACAATTTCACACAGGAAACAGCT
ATGACCATGGTACAAAGAGGAGAAAGGACATGGGTGACCCGAAACTGCTGCTGGAAGTTCCGCACGCTAT
CTCTTCTTCTCCGGGTAACTCTCTGGCTGTTGTTCTGCAACGTCGTGACTGGGAAAACCCGGGTGTTACC
CAGCTGAACCGTCTGGCTGCTCACCCGCCGTTCGCTTCTTGGCGTAACTCTGAAGAAGCTCGTACCGACC
GTCCGTCCCAGCAGCTGCGTTCTCTGATCCGTCTGCTGACCAAACCGGAACGTAAACTGTCTTGGCTGCT
GCCGCCGCTGTCTAACAACTAACGCAAAAAACCCCGCCCCTGACAGGGCGGGGTTTTTTCGCACTAGTGG
ATCCGCATGCCGTCTCATTAGTCGAAGAGACCCTGCAGTCCGGCAAAAAAGGGCAAGGTGTCACCACCCT
GCCCTTTTTCTTTAAAACCGAAAAGATTACTTCGCGTTATGCAGGCTTCCTCGCTCACTGACTCGCTGCG
CTCGGTCGTTCGGCTGCGGCGAGCGGTATCAGCTCACTCAAAGGCGGTAATACGGTTATCCACAGAATCA
GGGGATAACGCAGGAAAGAACATGTGAGCAAAAGGCCAGCAAAAGGCCAGGAACCGTAAAAAGGCCGCGT
TGCTGGCGTTTTTCCACAGGCTCCGCCCCCCTGACGAGCATCACAAAAATCGACGCTCAAGTCAGAGGTG
GCGAAACCCGACAGGACTATAAAGATACCAGGCGTTTCCCCCTGGAAGCTCCCTCGTGCGCTCTCCTGTT
CCGACCCTGCCGCTTACCGGATACCTGTCCGCCTTTCTCCCTTCGGGAAGCGTGGCGCTTTCTCATAGCT
CACGCTGTAGGTATCTCAGTTCGGTGTAGGTCGTTCGCTCCAAGCTGGGCTGTGTGCACGAACCCCCCGT
TCAGCCCGACCGCTGCGCCTTATCCGGTAACTATCGTCTTGAGTCCAACCCGGTAAGACACGACTTATCG
CCACTGGCAGCAGCCACTGGTAACAGGATTAGCAGAGCGAGGTATGTAGGCGGTGCTACAGAGTTCTTGA
AGTGGTGGCCTAACTACGGCTACACTAGAAGAACAGTATTTGGTATCTGCGCTCTGCTGAAGCCAGTTAC
CTTCGGAAAAAGAGTTGGTAGCTCTTGATCCGGCAAACAAACCACCGCTGGTAGCGGTGGTTTTTTTGTT
TGCAAGCAGCAGATTACGCGCAGAAAAAAAGGATCTCAAGAAGATCCTTTGATCTTTTCTACGGGGTCTG
ACGCTCAGTGGAACGAAAACTCACGTTAAGGGATTTTGGTCATGAGATTATCAAAAAGGATCTTCACCTA
GATCCTTTTAAATTAAAAATGAAGTTTTAAATCAATCTAAAGTATATATGAGTAAACTTGGTCTGACAGC
TCGAGGCTTGGATTCTCACCAATAAAAAACGCCCGGCGGCAACCGAGCGTTCTGAACAAATCCAGATGGA
GTTCTGAGGTCATTACTGGATCTATCAACAGGAGTCCAAGCGAGCTCGATATCAAATTACGCCCCGCCCT
GCCACTCATCGCAGTACTGTTGTAATTCATTAAGCATTCTGCCGACATGGAAGCCATCACAAACGGCATG
ATGAACCTGAATCGCCAGCGGCATCAGCACCTTGTCGCCTTGCGTATAATATTTGCCCATGGTGAAAACG
GGGGCGAAGAAGTTGTCCATATTGGCCACGTTTAAATCAAAACTGGTGAAACTCACCCAGGGATTGGCTG
ACACGAAAAACATATTCTCAATAAACCCTTTAGGGAAATAGGCCAGGTTTTCACCGTAACACGCCACATC
TTGCGAATATATGTGTAGAAACTGCCGGAAATCGTCGTGGTATTCACTCCAGAGCGATGAAAACGTTTCA
GTTTGCTCATGGAAAACGGTGTAACAAGGGTGAACACTATCCCATATCACCAGCTCACCGTCTTTCATTG
CCATACGAAATTCCGGATGAGCATTCATCAGGCGGGCAAGAATGTGAATAAAGGCCGGATAAAACTTGTG
CTTATTTTTCTTTACGGTCTTTAAAAAGGCCGTAATATCCAGCTGAACGGTCTGGTTATAGGTACATTGA
GCAACTGACTGAAATGCCTCAAAATGTTCTTTACGATGCCATTGGGATATATCAACGGTGGTATATCCAG
TGATTTTTTTCTCCATTTTAGCTTCCTTAGCTCCTGAAAATCTCGATAACTCAAAAAATACGCCCGGTAG
TGATCTTATTTCATTATGGTGAAAGTTGGAACCTCTTACGTGCCCGATCAACTCGAGTGCCACCTGACGT
CTAAGAAACCATTATTATCATGACATTAACCTATAAAAATAGGCGTATCACGAGGCAGAATTTCAGATAA
AAAAAATCCTTAGCTTTCGCTAAGGATGATTTCTGGAATTCGCGGCCGCTTCTAGA
Features (pLannotate 1.2.2; 9 found; start..end, strand, type, name):
     35..51      +  protein_bind   lac operator: The lac repressor binds to the lac operator to inhibit transcription in E. coli. This inhibition can be relieved by adding lactose or isopropyl-β-D-thiogalactopyranoside (IPTG). lac repressor encoded by lacI
    157..357     +  CDS            lacZ (fragment): BGAL_ECOLI - Experimental evidence at protein level: Swiss-Prot protein existence level 1. From Escherichia coli (strain K12).
    459..516     +  terminator     his operon terminator: This putative transcriptin terminator from the E. coli his operon has a 2-bp deletion introduced during synthesis. Its efficiency has not been determined.
    711..1299    -  rep_origin     ori: high-copy-number ColE1/pMB1/pBR322/pUC origin of replication
   1482..1576    -  terminator     lambda t0 terminator: transcription terminator from phage lambda
   1600..2256    -  CDS            cat: CAT_ECOLX - Experimental evidence at protein level: Swiss-Prot protein existence level 1. This enzyme is an effector of chloramphenicol resistance in bacteria. From Escherichia coli. This protein is used as a marker in many commonly used cloning vectors, such as pACYC184.
   2257..2354    -  promoter       cat promoter: promoter of the E. coli cat gene encoding chloramphenicol acetyltransferase
   2440..2483    -  terminator     bacterial terminator: putative bacterial transcription terminator
   2486..1       +  misc_feature   BioBrick prefix (across the origin): BioBrick prefix for parts that do not start with "ATG"
