[The description below was written by a language model from this plasmid's Addgene catalogue record and pLannotate feature annotations shown in this document.]
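Description:
pTU2-C-lacZ is a Level 2 destination vector from the EcoFlex MoClo (modular cloning) kit for E. coli synthetic biology, built on the iGEM pSB1C3 backbone. It is a small, high-copy plasmid of about 2.5 kb that replicates from a ColE1/pUC-type origin. Selection is by chloramphenicol through a cat gene driven by its native promoter and followed by the lambda t0 terminator. The cat coding sequence carries a silent C435G nucleotide change that removes an internal BsmBI site, so the backbone stays intact during Type IIS restriction-ligation assembly with that enzyme.

The payload is a placeholder rather than a gene of interest: a synthetic "C site" cassette containing a LacZalpha fragment. The annotation shows a lac operator upstream of a short lacZ fragment. A his operon terminator lies downstream, and a further putative bacterial terminator and a BioBrick prefix lie upstream, which helps insulate the cloning site from the rest of the plasmid. No lac promoter is annotated as a separate feature, and the record lists the flanking cloning sites as unknown.

In MoClo-style systems, the lacZalpha dropout is replaced by the assembled parts, so correct recombinants can be distinguished from parental vector by blue/white screening in an alpha-complementing host. According to the record, this vector occupies position C at Level 2 and receives four or five transcription units from Level 1 plasmids (positions ABCD or ABCDE). The resulting multigene construct sits in a defined slot in the assembly hierarchy.
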