Addgene plasmid #72952: pTU2-C-lacZ
Purpose: Level 2 Destination vector - Position C - Assembly of 4-5 TU's from Level 1-ABCD or ABCDE
Depositing lab: Paul Freemont. Depositing organization: Imperial College London. Publication: EcoFlex: A Multifunctional MoClo Kit for E. coli Synthetic Biology. Moore SJ, Lai HE, Kelwick RJ, Chee SM, Bell DJ, Polizzi KM, Freemont PS. ACS Synth Biol. 2016 May 2. 10.1021/acssynbio.6b00031 PubMed 27096716.
Backbone
  Vector backbone: pSB1C3
  Backbone manufacturer: iGEM
  Backbone size w/o insert (bp): 2507
  Vector type: Synthetic Biology
Growth in bacteria
  Bacterial resistance: Chloramphenicol, 25 μg/mL
  Growth temperature: 37°C
  Growth strain: JM109
  Copy number: High Copy
Gene/Insert
  Gene/Insert name: Level 2 - C site (alt name: LacZalpha fragment)
  Species: Synthetic
  Mutation: CAT gene - C435G (nucleotide) - silent mutagenesis to remove BsmBI site
  Cloning method: Restriction Enzyme; 5′ cloning site Unknown (unknown if destroyed); 3′ cloning site Unknown (unknown if destroyed)
  Sequencing primers: 5′ VF2 (5' tgccacctgacgtctaagaa 3'); 3′ VR (5' attaccgcctttgagtgagc 3')
Terms and licenses: Academic/Nonprofit Terms; Industry Terms: Not Available to Industry
How to cite: pTU2-C-lacZ was a gift from Paul Freemont (Addgene plasmid # 72952 ; http://n2t.net/addgene:72952 ; RRID:Addgene_72952)
