>Addgene plasmid #72952 | pTU2-C-lacZ | depositor partial sequence | sequence record 133797 | Golden Gate MCS - Partial sequence between 2 BsaI sites (GGTCTCANNNN and NNNNAGAGACC) - Backbone pTU2-A-lacZ
GGTCTCAGGACATCTAGAGACGTCTAGACATATGTTGTGAGCGGATAACAATTTCACACAGGAAACAGCT
ATGACCATGGTACAAAGAGGAGAAAGGACATGGGTGACCCGAAACTGCTGCTGGAAGTTCCGCACGCTAT
CTCTTCTTCTCCGGGTAACTCTCTGGCTGTTGTTCTGCAACGTCGTGACTGGGAAAACCCGGGTGTTACC
CAGCTGAACCGTCTGGCTGCTCACCCGCCGTTCGCTTCTTGGCGTAACTCTGAAGAAGCTCGTACCGACC
GTCCGTCCCAGCAGCTGCGTTCTCTGATCCGTCTGCTGACCAAACCGGAACGTAAACTGTCTTGGCTGCT
GCCGCCGCTGTCTAACAACTAACGCAAAAAACCCCGCCCCTGACAGGGCGGGGTTTTTTCGCACTAGTGG
ATCCGCATGCCGTCTCATTAGTCGAAGAGACC
