>Addgene plasmid #72952 | pTU2-C-lacZ | addgene partial sequence | sequence record 140545 | RNAde-BB-1F 5'-tgccacctgacgtctaagaa-3'
AATAGGCGTATCACGAGGCAGAATTTCAGATAAAAAAAATCCTTAGCTTTCGCTAAGGATGATTTCTGGA
ATTCGCGGCCGCTTCTAGAGGTCTCAGGACATCTAGAGACGTCTAGACATATGTTGTGAGCGGATAACAA
TTTCACACAGGAAACAGCTATGACCATGGTACAAAGAGGAGAAAGGACATGGGTGACCCGAAACTGCTGC
TGGAAGTTCCGCACGCTATCTCTTCTTCTCCGGGTAACTCTCTGGCTGTTGTTCTGCAACGTCGTGACTG
GGAAAACCCGGGTGTTACCCAGCTGAACCGTCTGGCTGCTCACCCGCCGTTCGCTTCTTGGCGTAACTCT
GAAGAAGCTCGTACCGACCGTCCGTCCCAGCAGCTGCGTTCTCTGATCCGTCTGCTGACCAAACCGGAAC
GTAAACTGTCTTGGCTGCTGCCGCCGCTGTCTAACAACTAACGCAAAAAACCCCGCCCCTGACAGGGCGG
GGTTTTTTCGCACTAGTGGATCCGCATGCCGTCTCATTAGTCGAAGAGACCCTGCAGTCCGGCAAAAAAG
GGCAAGGTGTCACCACCCTGCCCTTTTTCTTTAAAACCGAAAAGATTACTTCGCGTTATGCAGGCTTCCT
CGCTCACTGACTCGCTGCGCTCGGTCGTTCGGCTGCGGCGAGCGGTATCAGCTCACTCAAAGGCGGTAAT
ACGGTTATCCACAGAATCAGGGGATAACGCAGGAAAGAACATGTGAGCAAAAGGCCAGCAAAAGGCCAGG
AACCGTAAAAAGGCCGCGTTGCTGGCGTTTTTCCACAGGCTCCGCCCCCCTGACGAGCATCACAAAAATC
GACGCTCAA
